Addgene plasmid #225792: pGLU_111
Purpose: RS421 library variant 13463
Depositing lab: Nili Ostrov. Depositing organization: Cultivarium, Convergent Research. Publication: A scalable transposon mutagenesis system for non-model bacteria. Gilbert C, Leung J, Crits-Christoph A, Kang SC, Esmurria A, Fenn K, Brumwell SL, Martin-Moldes Z, Mendler K, Barnum TP, Nguyen M-A, Lee HH, Ostrov N. bioRxiv 2025.12.22.696024 10.64898/2025.12.22.696024.
Backbone
  Vector backbone: N/A
  Vector type: Synthetic Biology
Growth in bacteria
  Bacterial resistance: Chloramphenicol, 25 μg/mL
  Growth temperature: 37°C
  Growth strain: DH5alpha
  Copy number: High Copy
Gene/Insert
  Gene/Insert name: 13463_[Tn5]
  Species: Anabaena variabilis ATCC 29413
  Mutation: N/A
  Cloning method: Other
Terms and licenses: Academic/Nonprofit Terms; Industry Terms: Not Available to Industry
How to cite: pGLU_111 was a gift from Nili Ostrov (Addgene plasmid # 225792 ; http://n2t.net/addgene:225792 ; RRID:Addgene_225792)
