[The description below was written by a language model from this plasmid's Addgene catalogue record and pLannotate feature annotations shown in this document.]
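Description:
pGLU_111 is a small (about 2.3 kb) synthetic-biology plasmid that represents one member of the RS421 library, recorded as variant 13463. It was deposited in connection with work on a scalable transposon mutagenesis system for non-model bacteria. No named backbone is recorded. The annotated sequence shows a minimal E. coli cloning vector: a high-copy ColE1/pUC-type origin of replication and a chloramphenicol acetyltransferase (cat) gene driven by its native cat promoter and followed by the phage lambda t0 terminator. This matches the catalogue's chloramphenicol selection and high copy number.

The insert is listed as "13463_[Tn5]", with Anabaena variabilis ATCC 29413 given as the source species. The record does not say what the variant sequence is (for example a promoter, regulatory element or coding fragment), and the automated annotation assigns no feature to most of the region outside the origin and marker. It does detect a single 19-bp hyperactive Tn5 mosaic end, the sequence recognised by Tn5 transposase. This fits the "[Tn5]" label and suggests the variant is a part designed for use within a Tn5 transposon, although only one mosaic end is annotated and no transposase gene is present. Short fragments of a lac operator and of lacZα are also found; these are probably remnants of the cloning scaffold rather than functional elements.

The plasmid is best understood as an individually archived library part, maintained in E. coli, for building or testing Tn5-based transposon mutagenesis vectors. Its exact role is not stated in the record.
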