Features (pLannotate 1.2.2; 7 found; start..end, strand, type, name):
    185..203     +  misc_feature   Tn5 ME: hyperactive mosaic end for Tn5 transposase recognition (Reznikoff et al., 2004)
    379..394     -  protein_bind   lac operator (fragment): The lac repressor binds to the lac operator to inhibit transcription in E. coli. This inhibition can be relieved by adding lactose or isopropyl-β-D-thiogalactopyranoside (IPTG). lac repressor encoded by lacI
    545..1133    -  rep_origin     ori: high-copy-number ColE1/pMB1/pBR322/pUC origin of replication
   1266..1360    -  terminator     lambda t0 terminator: transcription terminator from phage lambda
   1384..2040    -  CDS            cat: CAT_ECOLX - Experimental evidence at protein level: Swiss-Prot protein existence level 1. This enzyme is an effector of chloramphenicol resistance in bacteria. From Escherichia coli. This protein is used as a marker in many commonly used cloning vectors, such as pACYC184.
   2041..2143    -  promoter       cat promoter: promoter of the E. coli cat gene encoding chloramphenicol acetyltransferase
   2218..2261    -  CDS            lacZα (fragment): LacZα fragment of β-galactosidase; lacZ fragment
>Addgene plasmid #225792 | pGLU_111 | addgene full sequence | sequence record 447013 | Addgene NGS Result
GTATCGCAGGTCTCATCATTACTAAATTTTCCTTAGGCAATGGGCAACTGTTCACTGTAATGTTCATTCT
CTCCCGCCTAGCTCGGCAGGTTTACCCTTTTCTGAACAGTATTAACTTAACGTGAACTCGACGGAACCTA
ACCCCAATCCCTTCCCTACAAGGGAAGGGGCTGAAAATCTATAACTGTCTCTTATACACATCTGGGTCAC
GCGTAGGACGCGTCGAGTAGGGTGAACGGGAGCAGACACTCTACGTATGAGACCGTCAGACACGATCGAG
CATGCTAGTCGATATCGAGAAGGCTAGGTGGAGGCTCAGTGATGATAAGTCTGCGATGGTGGATGCATGT
GTCATGGTCATAGCTGTTTCCTGTGTGAAATTGTTATCCGCTCAGAGGGCACAATCCTATTCCGCGCTAT
CCGACAATCTCCAAGACATTAGGTGGAGTTCAGTTCGGCGTATGGCATATGTCGCTGGAAAGAACATGTG
AGCAAAAGGCCAGCAAAAGGCCAGGAACCGTAAAAAGGCCGCGTTGCTGGCGTTTTTCCATAGGCTCCGC
CCCCCTGACGAGCATCACAAAAATCGACGCTCAAGTCAGAGGTGGCGAAACCCGACAGGACTATAAAGAT
ACCAGGCGTTTCCCCCTGGAAGCTCCCTCGTGCGCTCTCCTGTTCCGACCCTGCCGCTTACCGGATACCT
GTCCGCCTTTCTCCCTTCGGGAAGCGTGGCGCTTTCTCATAGCTCACGCTGTAGGTATCTCAGTTCGGTG
TAGGTCGTTCGCTCCAAGCTGGGCTGTGTGCACGAACCCCCCGTTCAGCCCGACCGCTGCGCCTTATCCG
GTAACTATCGTCTTGAGTCCAACCCGGTAAGACACGACTTATCGCCACTGGCAGCAGCCACTGGTAACAG
GATTAGCAGAGCGAGGTATGTAGGCGGTGCTACAGAGTTCTTGAAGTGGTGGCCTAACTACGGCTACACT
AGAAGAACAGTATTTGGTATCTGCGCTCTGCTGAAGCCAGTTACCTTCGGAAAAAGAGTTGGTAGCTCTT
GATCCGGCAAACAAACCACCGCTGGTAGCGGTGGTTTTTTTGTTTGCAAGCAGCAGATTACGCGCAGAAA
AAAAGGATCTCAAGAAGATCCTTTGATCTTTTCTACGGGGTCTGACGCTCTATTCAACAAAGCCGCCGTC
CCGTCAAGTCAGCGTAAATGGGTAGGGGGCTTCAAATCGTCCCCCCATACGATATAAGTTGTTACTAGTG
CTTGGATTCTCACCAATAAAAAACGCCCGGCGGCAACCGAGCGTTCTGAACAAATCCAGATGGAGTTCTG
AGGTCATTACTGGATCTATCAACAGGAGTCCAAGCGAGCTCGATATCAAATTACGCCCCGCCCTGCCACT
CATCGCAGTACTGTTGTAATTCATTAAGCATTCTGCCGACATGGAAGCCATCACAAACGGCATGATGAAC
CTGAATCGCCAGCGGCATCAGCACCTTGTCGCCTTGCGTATAATATTTGCCCATGGTGAAAACGGGGGCG
AAGAAGTTGTCCATATTGGCCACGTTTAAATCAAAACTGGTGAAACTCACCCAGGGATTGGCTGAGACGA
AAAACATATTCTCAATAAACCCTTTAGGGAAATAGGCCAGGTTTTCACCGTAACACGCCACATCTTGCGA
ATATATGTGTAGAAACTGCCGGAAATCGTCGTGGTATTCACTCCAGAGCGATGAAAACGTTTCAGTTTGC
TCATGGAAAACGGTGTAACAAGGGTGAACACTATCCCATATCACCAGCTCACCGTCTTTCATTGCCATAC
GAAATTCCGGATGAGCATTCATCAGGCGGGCAAGAATGTGAATAAAGGCCGGATAAAACTTGTGCTTATT
TTTCTTTACGGTCTTTAAAAAGGCCGTAATATCCAGCTGAACGGTCTGGTTATAGGTACATTGAGCAACT
GACTGAAATGCCTCAAAATGTTCTTTACGATGCCATTGGGATATATCAACGGTGGTATATCCAGTGATTT
TTTTCTCCATTTTAGCTTCCTTAGCTCCTGAAAATCTCGATAACTCAAAAAATACGCCCGGTAGTGATCT
TATTTCATTATGGTGAAAGTTGGAACCTCTTACGTGCCGATCAACGTCTCATTGATACCTGAAACAAAAC
CCATCGTACGGCCAAGGAAGTCTCCAATAACTGTGATCCACCACAAGCGCCAGGGTTTTCCCAGTCACGA
CGTTGTAAAACGACGGCCAGTCATGCATAATCCGCACGCATCTGGAATAAGGAAGTGCCATTCCGCCTGA
CCT
